>Addgene plasmid #79049 | pLV-TetO-hNGN2-Puro | addgene full sequence | sequence record 429069 | Addgene NGS Result
GACATTGATTATTGACTAGTTATTAATAGTAATCAATTACGGGGTCATTAGTTCATAGCCCATATATGGA
GTTCCGCGTTACATAACTTACGGTAAATGGCCCGCCTGGCTGACCGCCCAACGACCCCCGCCCATTGACG
TCAATAATGACGTATGTTCCCATAGTAACGCCAATAGGGACTTTCCATTGACGTCAATGGGTGGAGTATT
TACGGTAAACTGCCCACTTGGCAGTACATCAAGTGTATCATATGCCAAGTACGCCCCCTATTGACGTCAA
TGACGGTAAATGGCCCGCCTGGCATTATGCCCAGTACATGACCTTATGGGACTTTCCTACTTGGCAGTAC
ATCTACGTATTAGTCATCGCTATTACCATGGTGATGCGGTTTTGGCAGTACATCAATGGGCGTGGATAGC
GGTTTGACTCACGGGGATTTCCAAGTCTCCACCCCATTGACGTCAATGGGAGTTTGTTTTGGCACCAAAA
TCAACGGGACTTTCCAAAATGTCGTAACAACTCCGCCCCATTGACGCAAATGGGCGGTAGGCGTGTACGG
TGGGAGGTCTATATAAGCAGCGCGTTTTGCCTGTACTGGGTCTCTCTGGTTAGACCAGATCTGAGCCTGG
GAGCTCTCTGGCTAACTAGGGAACCCACTGCTTAAGCCTCAATAAAGCTTGCCTTGAGTGCTTCAAGTAG
TGTGTGCCCGTCTGTTGTGTGACTCTGGTAACTAGAGATCCCTCAGACCCTTTTAGTCAGTGTGGAAAAT
CTCTAGCAGTGGCGCCCGAACAGGGACTTGAAAGCGAAAGGGAAACCAGAGGAGCTCTCTCGACGCAGGA
CTCGGCTTGCTGAAGCGCGCACGGCAAGAGGCGAGGGGCGGCGACTGGTGAGTACGCCAAAAATTTTGAC
TAGCGGAGGCTAGAAGGAGAGAGATGGGTGCGAGAGCGTCAGTATTAAGCGGGGGAGAATTAGATCGCGA
TGGGAAAAAATTCGGTTAAGGCCAGGGGGAAAGAAAAAATATAAATTAAAACATATAGTATGGGCAAGCA
GGGAGCTAGAACGATTCGCAGTTAATCCTGGCCTGTTAGAAACATCAGAAGGCTGTAGACAAATACTGGG
ACAGCTACAACCATCCCTTCAGACAGGATCAGAAGAACTTAGATCATTATATAATACAGTAGCAACCCTC
TATTGTGTGCATCAAAGGATAGAGATAAAAGACACCAAGGAAGCTTTAGACAAGATAGAGGAAGAGCAAA
ACAAAAGTAAGACCACCGCACAGCAAGCGGCCGCTGATCTTCAGACCTGGAGGAGGAGATATGAGGGACA
ATTGGAGAAGTGAATTATATAAATATAAAGTAGTAAAAATTGAACCATTAGGAGTAGCACCCACCAAGGC
AAAGAGAAGAGTGGTGCAGAGAGAAAAAAGAGCAGTGGGAATAGGAGCTTTGTTCCTTGGGTTCTTGGGA
GCAGCAGGAAGCACTATGGGCGCAGCGTCAATGACGCTGACGGTACAGGCCAGACAATTATTGTCTGGTA
TAGTGCAGCAGCAGAACAATTTGCTGAGGGCTATTGAGGCGCAACAGCATCTGTTGCAACTCACAGTCTG
GGGCATCAAGCAGCTCCAGGCAAGAATCCTGGCTGTGGAAAGATACCTAAAGGATCAACAGCTCCTGGGG
ATTTGGGGTTGCTCTGGAAAACTCATTTGCACCACTGCTGTGCCTTGGAATGCTAGTTGGAGTAATAAAT
CTCTGGAACAGATTTGGAATCACACGACCTGGATGGAGTGGGACAGAGAAATTAACAATTACACAAGCTT
AATACACTCCTTAATTGAAGAATCGCAAAACCAGCAAGAAAAGAATGAACAAGAATTATTGGAATTAGAT
AAATGGGCAAGTTTGTGGAATTGGTTTAACATAACAAATTGGCTGTGGTATATAAAATTATTCATAATGA
TAGTAGGAGGCTTGGTAGGTTTAAGAATAGTTTTTGCTGTACTTTCTATAGTGAATAGAGTTAGGCAGGG
ATATTCACCATTATCGTTTCAGACCCACCTCCCAACCCCGAGGGGACCCGACAGGCCCGAAGGAATAGAA
GAAGAAGGTGGAGAGAGAGACAGAGACAGATCCATTCGATTAGTGAACGGATCGGCACTGCGTGCGCCAA
TTCTGCAGACAAATGGCAGTATTCATCCACAATTTTAAAAGAAAAGGGGGGATTGGGGGGTACAGTGCAG
GGGAAAGAATAGTAGACATAATAGCAACAGACATACAAACTAAAGAATTACAAAAACAAATTACAAAAAT
TCAAAATTTTCGGGTTTATTACAGGGACAGCAGAGATCCAGTTTGGTTAGATCTCGAGTTTACCACTCCC
TATCAGTGATAGAGAAAAGTGAAAGTCGAGTTTACCACTCCCTATCAGTGATAGAGAAAAGTGAAAGTCG
AGTTTACCACTCCCTATCAGTGATAGAGAAAAGTGAAAGTCGAGTTTACCACTCCCTATCAGTGATAGAG
AAAAGTGAAAGTCGAGTTTACCACTCCCTATCAGTGATAGAGAAAAGTGAAAGTCGAGTTTACCACTCCC
TATCAGTGATAGAGAAAAGTGAAAGTCGAGTTTACCACTCCCTATCAGTGATAGAGAAAAGTGAAAGTCG
AGCTCGGTACCCGGGTCGAGGTAGGCGTGTACGGTGGGAGGCCTATATAAGCAGAGCTCGTTTAGTGAAC
CGTCAGATCGCCTGGAGACGCCATCCACGCTGTTTTGACCTCCATAGAAGACACCGGGACCGATCCAGCC
TCCGCGGCCCCGAATTCGCCACCATGTTCGTCAAATCCGAGACCTTGGAGTTGAAGGAGGAAGAGGACGT
GTTAGTGCTGCTCGGATCGGCCTCCCCCGCCTTGGCGGCCCTGACCCCGCTGTCATCCAGCGCCGACGAA
GAAGAGGAGGAGGAGCCGGGCGCGTCAGGCGGGGCGCGTCGGCAGCGCGGGGCTGAGGCCGGGCAGGGGG
CGCGGGGCGGCGTGGCTGCGGGTGCGGAGGGCTGCCGGCCCGCACGGCTGCTGGGTCTGGTACACGATTG
CAAACGGCGCCCTTCCCGGGCGCGGGCCGTCTCCCGAGGCGCCAAGACGGCCGAGACGGTGCAGCGCATC
AAGAAGACCCGTAGACTGAAGGCCAACAACCGCGAGCGAAACCGCATGCACAACCTCAACGCGGCACTGG
ACGCGCTGCGCGAGGTGCTCCCCACGTTCCCCGAGGACGCCAAGCTCACCAAGATCGAGACCCTGCGCTT
CGCCCACAACTACATCTGGGCACTCACCGAGACCCTGCGCCTGGCGGATCACTGCGGGGGCGGCGGCGGG
GGCCTGCCGGGGGCGCTCTTCTCCGAGGCAGTGTTGCTGAGCCCGGGAGGAGCCAGCGCCGCCCTGAGCA
GCAGCGGAGACAGCCCCTCGCCCGCCTCCACGTGGAGTTGCACCAACAGCCCCGCGCCGTCCTCCTCCGT
GTCCTCCAATTCCACCTCCCCCTACAGCTGCACTTTATCGCCCGCCAGCCCGGCCGGGTCAGACATGGAC
TATTGGCAGCCCCCACCTCCCGACAAGCACCGCTATGCACCTCACCTCCCCATAGCCAGGGATTGTATCG
AATTCGGATCTGGCGCCACGAATTTCTCGCTACTCAAGCAGGCCGGTGATGTCGAGGAAAACCCTGGTCC
TATGGTGTCTAGAGAGTACAAGCCCACGGTGCGCCTCGCCACCCGCGACGACGTCCCCAGGGCCGTACGC
ACCCTCGCCGCCGCGTTCGCCGACTACCCCGCCACGCGCCACACCGTCGATCCGGACCGCCACATCGAGC
GGGTCACCGAGCTGCAAGAACTCTTCCTCACGCGCGTCGGGCTCGACATCGGCAAGGTGTGGGTCGCGGA
CGACGGCGCCGCGGTGGCGGTCTGGACCACGCCGGAGAGCGTCGAAGCGGGGGCGGTGTTCGCCGAGATC
GGCCCGCGCATGGCCGAGTTGAGCGGTTCCCGGCTGGCCGCGCAGCAACAGATGGAAGGCCTCCTGGCGC
CGCACCGGCCCAAGGAGCCCGCGTGGTTCCTGGCCACCGTCGGCGTCTCGCCCGACCACCAGGGCAAGGG
TCTGGGCAGCGCCGTCGTGCTCCCCGGAGTGGAGGCGGCCGAGCGCGCCGGGGTGCCCGCCTTCCTGGAG
ACCTCCGCGCCCCGCAACCTCCCCTTCTACGAGCGGCTCGGCTTCACCGTCACCGCCGACGTCGAGGTGC
CCGAAGGACCGCGCACCTGGTGCATGACCCGCAAGCCCGGTGCCTGATTAATTAAGCTAGCTAATTCGAT
ATCAAGCTTATCGATAATCAACCTCTGGATTACAAAATTTGTGAAAGATTGACTGGTATTCTTAACTATG
TTGCTCCTTTTACGCTATGTGGATACGCTGCTTTAATGCCTTTGTATCATGCTATTGCTTCCCGTATGGC
TTTCATTTTCTCCTCCTTGTATAAATCCTGGTTGCTGTCTCTTTATGAGGAGTTGTGGCCCGTTGTCAGG
CAACGTGGCGTGGTGTGCACTGTGTTTGCTGACGCAACCCCCACTGGTTGGGGCATTGCCACCACCTGTC
AGCTCCTTTCCGGGACTTTCGCTTTCCCCCTCCCTATTGCCACGGCGGAACTCATCGCCGCCTGCCTTGC
CCGCTGCTGGACAGGGGCTCGGCTGTTGGGCACTGACAATTCCGTGGTGTTGTCGGGGAAATCATCGTCC
TTTCCTTGGCTGCTCGCCTGTGTTGCCACCTGGATTCTGCGCGGGACGTCCTTCTGCTACGTCCCTTCGG
CCCTCAATCCAGCGGACCTTCCTTCCCGCGGCCTGCTGCCGGCTCTGCGGCCTCTTCCGCGTCTTCGCCT
TCGCCCTCAGACGAGTCGGATCTCCCTTTGGGCCGCCTCCCCGCATCGATACCGTCGACCTCGAGACCTA
GAAAAACATGGAGCAATCACAAGTAGCAATACAGCAGCTACCAATGCTGATTGTGCCTGGCTAGAAGCAC
AAGAGGAGGAGGAGGTGGGTTTTCCAGTCACACCTCAGGTACCTTTAAGACCAATGACTTACAAGGCAGC
TGTAGATCTTAGCCACTTTTTAAAAGAAAAGGGGGGACTGGAAGGGCTAATTCACTCCCAACGAAGACAA
GATATCCTTGATCTGTGGATCTACCACACACAAGGCTACTTCCCTGATTGGCAGAACTACACACCAGGGC
CAGGGATCAGATATCCACTGACCTTTGGATGGTGCTACAAGCTAGTACCAGTTGAGCAAGAGAAGGTAGA
AGAAGCCAATGAAGGAGAGAACACCCGCTTGTTACACCCTGTGAGCCTGCATGGGATGGATGACCCGGAG
AGAGAAGTATTAGAGTGGAGGTTTGACAGCCGCCTAGCATTTCATCACATGGCCCGAGAGCTGCATCCGG
ACTGTACTGGGTCTCTCTGGTTAGACCAGATCTGAGCCTGGGAGCTCTCTGGCTAACTAGGGAACCCACT
GCTTAAGCCTCAATAAAGCTTGCCTTGAGTGCTTCAAGTAGTGTGTGCCCGTCTGTTGTGTGACTCTGGT
AACTAGAGATCCCTCAGACCCTTTTAGTCAGTGTGGAAAATCTCTAGCAGGGCCCGTTTAAACCCGCTGA
TCAGCCTCGACTGTGCCTTCTAGTTGCCAGCCATCTGTTGTTTGCCCCTCCCCCGTGCCTTCCTTGACCC
TGGAAGGTGCCACTCCCACTGTCCTTTCCTAATAAAATGAGGAAATTGCATCGCATTGTCTGAGTAGGTG
TCATTCTATTCTGGGGGGTGGGGTGGGGCAGGACAGCAAGGGGGAGGATTGGGAAGACAATAGCAGGCAT
GCTGGGGATGCGGTGGGCTCTATGGCTTCTGAGGCGGAAAGAACCAGCTGGGGCTCTAGGGGGTATCCCC
[124 nt withheld, positions 5951-6074]
C
[91 nt withheld, positions 6076-6166]
A
[49 nt withheld, positions 6168-6216]
CCTTTGACGTTGGAGTCCACGTTCTTT
[37 nt withheld, positions 6244-6280]
ACCCTATCTCGGTCTATTCTTTTGATTTATAAGGGATTTTGCCGATTTCGGCCTATTGGTTAAAAAATGA
GCTGATTTAACAAAAATTTAACGCGAATTAATTCTGTGGAATGTGTGTCAGTTAGGGTGTGGAAAGTCCC
CAGGCTCCCCAGCAGGCAGAAGTATGCAAAGCATGCATCTCAATTAGTCAGCAACCAGGTGTGGAAAGTC
CCCAGGCTCCCCAGCAGGCAGAAGTATGCAAAGCATGCATCTCAATTAGTCAGCAACCATAGTCCCGCCC
CTAACTCCGCCCATCCCGCCCCTAACTCCGCCCAGTTCCGCCCATTCTCCGCCCCATGGCTGACTAATTT
TTTTTATTTATGCAGAGGCCGAGGCCGCCTCTGCCTCTGAGCTATTCCAGAAGTAGTGAGGAGGCTTTTT
TGGAGGCCTAGGCTTTTGCAAAAAGCTCCCGGGAGCTTGTATATCCATTTTCGGATCTGATCAGCACGTG
TTGACAATTAATCATCGGCATAGTATATCGGCATAGTATAATACGACAAGGTGAGGAACTAAACCATGGC
CAAGTTGACCAGTGCCGTTCCGGTGCTCACCGCGCGCGACGTCGCCGGAGCGGTCGAGTTCTGGACCGAC
CGGCTCGGGTTCTCCCGGGACTTCGTGGAGGACGACTTCGCCGGTGTGGTCCGGGACGACGTGACCCTGT
TCATCAGCGCGGTCCAGGACCAGGTGGTGCCGGACAACACCCTGGCCTGGGTGTGGGTGCGCGGCCTGGA
CGAGCTGTACGCCGAGTGGTCGGAGGTCGTGTCCACGAACTTCCGGGACGCCTCCGGGCCGGCCATGACC
GAGATCGGCGAGCAGCCGTGGGGGCGGGAGTTCGCCCTGCGCGACCCGGCCGGCAACTGCGTGCACTTCG
TGGCCGAGGAGCAGGACTGACACGTGCTACGAGATTTCGATTCCACCGCCGCCTTCTATGAAAGGTTGGG
CTTCGGAATCGTTTTCCGGGACGCCGGCTGGATGATCCTCCAGCGCGGGGATCTCATGCTGGAGTTCTTC
GCCCACCCCAACTTGTTTATTGCAGCTTATAATGGTTACAAATAAAGCAATAGCATCACAAATTTCACAA
ATAAAGCATTTTTTTCACTGCATTCTAGTTGTGGTTTGTCCAAACTCATCAATGTATCTTATCATGTCTG
TATACCGTCGACCTCTAGCTAGAGCTTGGCGTAATCATGGTCATAGCTGTTTCCTGTGTGAAATTGTTAT
CCGCTCACAATTCCACACAACATACGAGCCGGAAGCATAAAGTGTAAAGCCTGGGGTGCCTAATGAGTGA
GCTAACTCACATTAATTGCGTTGCGCTCACTGCCCGCTTTCCAGTCGGGAAACCTGTCGTGCCAGCTGCA
TTAATGAATCGGCCAACGCGCGGGGAGAGGCGGTTTGCGTATTGGGCGCTCTTCCGCTTCCTCGCTCACT
GACTCGCTGCGCTCGGTCGTTCGGCTGCGGCGAGCGGTATCAGCTCACTCAAAGGCGGTAATACGGTTAT
CCACAGAATCAGGGGATAACGCAGGAAAGAACATGTGAGCAAAAGGCCAGCAAAAGGCCAGGAACCGTAA
AAAGGCCGCGTTGCTGGCGTTTTTCCATAGGCTCCGCCCCCCTGACGAGCATCACAAAAATCGACGCTCA
AGTCAGAGGTGGCGAAACCCGACAGGACTATAAAGATACCAGGCGTTTCCCCCTGGAAGCTCCCTCGTGC
GCTCTCCTGTTCCGACCCTGCCGCTTACCGGATACCTGTCCGCCTTTCTCCCTTCGGGAAGCGTGGCGCT
TTCTCATAGCTCACGCTGTAGGTATCTCAGTTCGGTGTAGGTCGTTCGCTCCAAGCTGGGCTGTGTGCAC
GAACCCCCCGTTCAGCCCGACCGCTGCGCCTTATCCGGTAACTATCGTCTTGAGTCCAACCCGGTAAGAC
ACGACTTATCGCCACTGGCAGCAGCCACTGGTAACAGGATTAGCAGAGCGAGGTATGTAGGCGGTGCTAC
AGAGTTCTTGAAGTGGTGGCCTAACTACGGCTACACTAGAAGAACAGTATTTGGTATCTGCGCTCTGCTG
AAGCCAGTTACCTTCGGAAAAAGAGTTGGTAGCTCTTGATCCGGCAAACAAACCACCGCTGGTAGCGGTG
GTTTTTTTGTTTGCAAGCAGCAGATTACGCGCAGAAAAAAAGGATCTCAAGAAGATCCTTTGATCTTTTC
TACGGGGTCTGACGCTCAGTGGAACGAAAACTCACGTTAAGGGATTTTGGTCATGAGATTATCAAAAAGG
ATCTTCACCTAGATCCTTTTAAATTAAAAATGAAGTTTTAAATCAATCTAAAGTATATATGAGTAAACTT
GGTCTGACAGTTACCAATGCTTAATCAGTGAGGCACCTATCTCAGCGATCTGTCTATTTCGTTCATCCAT
AGTTGCCTGACTCCCCGTCGTGTAGATAACTACGATACGGGAGGGCTTACCATCTGGCCCCAGTGCTGCA
ATGATACCGCGAGACCCACGCTCACCGGCTCCAGATTTATCAGCAATAAACCAGCCAGCCGGAAGGGCCG
AGCGCAGAAGTGGTCCTGCAACTTTATCCGCCTCCATCCAGTCTATTAATTGTTGCCGGGAAGCTAGAGT
AAGTAGTTCGCCAGTTAATAGTTTGCGCAACGTTGTTGCCATTGCTACAGGCATCGTGGTGTCACGCTCG
TCGTTTGGTATGGCTTCATTCAGCTCCGGTTCCCAACGATCAAGGCGAGTTACATGATCCCCCATGTTGT
GCAAAAAAGCGGTTAGCTCCTTCGGTCCTCCGATCGTTGTCAGAAGTAAGTTGGCCGCAGTGTTATCACT
CATGGTTATGGCAGCACTGCATAATTCTCTTACTGTCATGCCATCCGTAAGATGCTTTTCTGTGACTGGT
GAGTACTCAACCAAGTCATTCTGAGAATAGTGTATGCGGCGACCGAGTTGCTCTTGCCCGGCGTCAATAC
GGGATAATACCGCGCCACATAGCAGAACTTTAAAAGTGCTCATCATTGGAAAACGTTCTTCGGGGCGAAA
ACTCTCAAGGATCTTACCGCTGTTGAGATCCAGTTCGATGTAACCCACTCGTGCACCCAACTGATCTTCA
GCATCTTTTACTTTCACCAGCGTTTCTGGGTGAGCAAAAACAGGAAGGCAAAATGCCGCAAAAAAGGGAA
TAAGGGCGACACGGAAATGTTGAATACTCATACTCTTCCTTTTTCAATATTATTGAAGCATTTATCAGGG
TTATTGTCTCATGAGCGGATACATATTTGAATGTATTTAGAAAAATAAACAAATAGGGGTTCCGCGCACA
TTTCCCCGAAAAGTGCCACCTGACGTCGACGGATCGGGAGATCTCCCGATCCCCTATGGTGCACTCTCAG
TACAATCTGCTCTGATGCCGCATAGTTAAGCCAGTATCTGCTCCCTGCTTGTGTGTTGGAGGTCGCTGAG
TAGTGCGCGAGCAAAATTTAAGCTACAACAAGGCAAGGCTTGACCGACAATTGCATGAAGAATCTGCTTA
GGGTTAGGCGTTTTGCGCTGCTTCGCGATGTACGGGCCAGATATACGCGTT
Features (pLannotate 1.2.2; 33 found; start..end, strand, type, name):
      1..380     +  enhancer       CMV enhancer: human cytomegalovirus immediate early enhancer
    381..580     +  promoter       CMV promoter: human cytomegalovirus (CMV) immediate early promoter
    598..778     +  LTR            5' LTR (truncated): truncated 5' long terminal repeat (LTR) from HIV-1
    825..950     +  misc_feature   HIV-1 Ψ: packaging signal of human immunodeficiency virus type 1
    934..1297    +  CDS            HIV-1 gag (fragment): gag protein from human immunodeficiency virus 1; gag
   1443..1676    +  misc_feature   RRE: The Rev response element (RRE) of HIV-1 allows for Rev-dependent mRNA export from the nucleus to the cytoplasm.
   2053..2153    +  CDS            Rev (fragment): human immunodeficiency virus 1 (HIV-1) Rev protein; rev; enhances nuclear export of unspliced and incompletely spliced viral mRNAs
   2203..2320    +  misc_feature   cPPT/CTS: central polypurine tract and central termination sequence of HIV-1
   2377..2647    +  protein_bind   tetracycline response element: contains seven copies of the tetracycline operator tetO tetracycline repressor TetR
   2658..2675    +  misc_feature   MCS (fragment): pUC18/19 multiple cloning site
   2680..2718    +  promoter       minimal CMV promoter: human cytomegalovirus (CMV) immediate early promoter
   2824..3639    +  CDS            NEUROG2: NGN2_HUMAN - Also known as ATOH4, BHLHA8, NGN2. Experimental evidence at protein level: Swiss-Prot protein existence level 1. Transcriptional regulator. Involved in neuronal differentiation. Activates transcription by binding to the E box (5'- CANNTG-3'). From Homo sapiens (Human).
   3724..4317    +  CDS            PuroR (fragment): puromycin N-acetyltransferase; pac from Streptomyces; confers resistance to puromycin
   4333..4356    +  misc_feature   MCS (fragment): pBluescript multiple cloning site
   4356..4944    +  misc_feature   WPRE: woodchuck hepatitis virus posttranscriptional regulatory element
   4881..5462    +  CDS            nef (fragment): NEF_HV1H2 - Experimental evidence at protein level: Swiss-Prot protein existence level 1. Extracellular Nef protein targets CD4(+) T-lymphocytes for apoptosis by interacting with CXCR4 surface receptors. From Human immunodeficiency virus type 1 group M subtype B (isolate HXB2) (HIV-1).
   5469..5649    +  LTR            5' LTR (truncated): truncated 5' long terminal repeat (LTR) from HIV-1
   5681..5905    +  polyA_signal   bGH poly(A) signal: bovine growth hormone polyadenylation signal
   5909..5930    +  promoter       SV40 promoter (fragment): SV40 enhancer and early promoter
   5951..6379    +  rep_origin     f1 ori (sequence partly withheld): f1 bacteriophage origin of replication; arrow indicates direction of (+) strand synthesis
   6393..6722    +  promoter       SV40 promoter: SV40 enhancer and early promoter
   6770..6817    +  promoter       EM7 promoter: synthetic bacterial promoter&nbsp
   6836..7210    +  CDS            BleoR: antibiotic-binding protein; Sh ble from Streptoalloteichus hindustanus; confers resistance to bleomycin, phleomycin, and Zeocin™
   7220..7345    +  CDS            ble (fragment): BLE_KLEPN - Experimental evidence at protein level: Swiss-Prot protein existence level 1. Binding protein with a strong affinity to the bleomycin family of antibiotics. Binds to CL990; an antimitotic-antibiotic compound. From Klebsiella pneumoniae.
   7340..7461    +  polyA_signal   SV40 poly(A) signal: SV40 polyadenylation signal
   7534..7550    -  protein_bind   lac operator: The lac repressor binds to the lac operator to inhibit transcription in E. coli. This inhibition can be relieved by adding lactose or isopropyl-β-D-thiogalactopyranoside (IPTG). lac repressor encoded by lacI
   7558..7588    -  promoter       lac promoter: promoter for the E. coli lac operon
   7603..7624    -  protein_bind   CAP binding site: CAP binding activates transcription in the presence of cAMP. E. coli catabolite activator protein
   7637..7729    -  CDS            lacI (fragment): lac repressor; lacI; The lac repressor binds to the lac operator to inhibit transcription in E. coli. This inhibition can be relieved by adding lactose or isopropyl-β-D-thiogalactopyranoside (IPTG).
   7912..8500    -  rep_origin     ori: high-copy-number ColE1/pMB1/pBR322/pUC origin of replication
   8671..9531    -  CDS            AmpR: β-lactamase; bla; confers resistance to ampicillin, carbenicillin, and related antibiotics
   9532..9636    -  promoter       AmpR promoter: bla
   9695..9747    -  misc_feature   bom (fragment): basis of mobility region from pBR322
