[The description below was written by a language model from this plasmid's Addgene catalogue record and pLannotate feature annotations shown in this document.]
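Description:
pLV-TetO-hNGN2-Puro is a 9.9 kb HIV-1-based lentiviral transfer plasmid built on the Tet-O-FUW backbone for doxycycline-inducible expression of human NEUROGENIN2 (NEUROG2/NGN2). In bacteria it is maintained through a high-copy ColE1/pUC-type origin with ampicillin resistance, and it also carries an f1 origin. Outside the proviral region there is an SV40/EM7-driven bleomycin/Zeocin resistance cassette inherited from the backbone. The catalogue lists only puromycin as the selectable marker for transduced cells.

Viral genomic RNA is transcribed in packaging cells from a CMV enhancer/promoter fused to a truncated 5' LTR, an arrangement that makes transcription independent of Tat. It is followed by the Ψ packaging signal with a gag fragment, the Rev response element for nuclear export of the unspliced RNA, and the cPPT/CTS. The payload is driven by a tetracycline response element with seven tetO copies joined to a minimal CMV promoter, so it is active only when a tetracycline-controlled transactivator and inducer are present. The transactivator is not encoded on this plasmid and must be supplied separately. This promoter produces a single transcript encoding NGN2 linked through a P2A self-cleaving peptide to puromycin N-acetyltransferase, so the two proteins are made together and induced, transduced cells can be enriched with puromycin. A WPRE downstream enhances transcript expression, and the cassette ends with a truncated 3' LTR and a bGH polyadenylation signal.

NGN2 is a bHLH transcription factor that drives neuronal differentiation. The vector is used to rapidly convert human iPSCs and iPSC-derived neural progenitor cells into induced neurons (NGN2-iNs). It was modified from an earlier NGN2 induction plasmid.
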