Addgene plasmid #79049: pLV-TetO-hNGN2-Puro
Purpose: Expresses human NEUROGENIN2 (hNGN2) and puromycin resistance gene under control of TetON promoter. This lentiviral vector is used to generate NGN2-iNs (induced neurons) from hiPSCs and hiPSC-NPCs.
Depositing lab: Kristen Brennand. Depositing organization: Icahn School of Medicine at Mount Sinai. Publication: Rapid Ngn2-induction of excitatory neurons from hiPSC-derived neural progenitor cells. Ho SM, Hartley BJ, Tcw J, Beaumont M, Stafford K, Slesinger PA, Brennand KJ. Methods. 2015 Nov 25. pii: S1046-2023(15)30159-6. doi: 10.1016/j.ymeth.2015.11.019. PubMed 26626326.
Backbone
  Vector backbone: Tet-O-FUW
  Backbone size w/o insert (bp): 8387
  Total vector size (bp): 9901
  Vector type: Lentiviral
  Selectable markers: Puromycin
Growth in bacteria
  Bacterial resistance: Ampicillin, 100 μg/mL
  Growth temperature: 37°C
  Growth strain: NEB Stable
  Copy number: High Copy
Gene/Insert
  Gene/Insert name: hNGN2-P2A-PuroR
  Species: H. sapiens (human)
  Insert size (bp): 1514
  GenBank ID: NM_024019.3
  Entrez Gene: NEUROG2 (a.k.a. Atoh4, Math4A, NGN2, bHLHa8, ngn-2)
  Promoter: TetO
  Cloning method: Gibson Cloning
  Sequencing primers: 5′ LNCX; 3′ WPRE-R
Resource information
  A portion of this plasmid was derived from a plasmid made by: It was modifed from a kind gift from Dr. Sudhof. "Rapid Single-Step Induction of Functional Neurons from Human Pluripotent Stem Cells", Zhang et al.. 2013
Terms and licenses: Academic/Nonprofit Terms; Industry Terms: Not Available to Industry
How to cite: pLV-TetO-hNGN2-Puro was a gift from Kristen Brennand (Addgene plasmid # 79049 ; http://n2t.net/addgene:79049 ; RRID:Addgene_79049)
