>Addgene plasmid #79049 | pLV-TetO-hNGN2-Puro | addgene partial sequence | sequence record 153352 | LNCX 5'-AGCTCGTTTAGTGAACCGTCAGATC-3'
GAAGACACCGGGACCGATCCAGCCTCCGCGGCCCCGAATTCGCCACCATGTTCGTCAAATCCGAGACCTT
GGAGTTGAAGGAGGAAGAGGACGTGTTAGTGCTGCTCGGATCGGCCTCCCCCGCCTTGGCGGCCCTGACC
CCGCTGTCATCCAGCGCCGACGAAGAAGAGGAGGAGGAGCCGGGCGCGTCAGGCGGGGCGCGTCGGCAGC
GCGGGGCTGAGGCCGGGCAGGGGGCGCGGGGC
