>Addgene plasmid #79049 | pLV-TetO-hNGN2-Puro | addgene partial sequence | sequence record 153353 | WPRE-R 5'-CATAGCGTAAAAGGAGCAACA-3'
ATTTTGTAATCCAGAGGTTGATTATCGATAAGCTTGATATCGAATTAGCTAGCTTAATTAATCAGGCACC
GGGCTTGCGGGTCATGCACCAGGTGCGCGGTCCTTCGGGCACCTCGACGTCGGCGGTGACGGTGAAGCCG
AGCCGCTCGTAGAAGGGGAGGTTGCGGGGCGCGGAGGTCTCCAGGAAGGCGGGCACCCCGGCGCGCTCGG
CCGCCTCCACTCCGGGGAGCACGACGGCGCTGCCCAGACCCTTGCCCTGGTGGTCGGGCGAGACGCCGAC
GGTGGCCAGGAACCACGCGGGCTCCTTGGGCCGGTGCGGCGCCAGGAGGCCTTCCATCTGTTGCTGCGCG
GCCAGCCGGGAACCGCTCAACTCGGCCATGCGCGGGCCGATCTCGGCGAACACCGCCCCCGCTTCGACGC
TCTCCGGCGTGGTCCAGACCGCCACCGCGGCGCCGTCGTCCGCGACCCACACCTTGCCGATGTCGAGCCC
GACGCGCGTGAGGAAGAGTTCTTGCAGCTCGGTGACCCGCTCGATGTGGCGGTCCGGATCGACGGTGTGG
CGCGTGGCGGGGTAGTCGGCGAACGCGGCGGCGAGGGTGCGTACGGCCCTGGGGACGTCGTCGCGGGTGG
CGAGGCGCACCGTGGGCTTGTACTCTCTAGACACCATAGGACCAGGGTTTTCCTCGACATCACCGGCCTG
CTTGAGTAGCGAGAAATTCGTGGCGCCAGATCCGAATTCGATACAATCCCTGGCTATGGGGAGGTGAGGT
GCATAGCGGTGCTTGTCGGGAGGTGGGGGCTGCCAATAGTCCATGTCTGACCCGGCCGGGCTGGCGGGCG
ATAAAGTGCAGCTGTAGG
